>Addgene plasmid #141301 | pRATIO1267 | addgene full sequence | sequence record 310165 | Addgene NGS Result
TGAGACTTTTCAACAAAGGGTAATATCCGGAAACCTCCTCGGATTCCATTGCCCAGCTATCTGTCACTTT
ATTGTGAAGATAGTGGAAAAGGAAGGTGGCTCCTACAAATGCCATCATTGCGATAAAGGAAAGGCCATCG
TTGAAGATGCCTCTGCCGACAGTGGTCCCAAAGATGGACCCCCACCCACGAGGAGCATCGTGGAAAAAGA
AGACGTTCCAACCACGTCTTCAAAGCAAGTGGATTGATGTGATATCTCCACTGACGTAAGGGATGACGCA
CAATCCCACTATCCTTCGCAAGACCCTTCCTCTATATAAGGAAGTTCATTTCATTTGGAGAGAACACGGG
GGACTCTAGAATGCCAAAAAAGAAGAGAAAGGTAGAAGACCCCACTAGTACAAGTTTGTACAAAAAAGCT
GAACGAGAAACGTAAAATGATATAAATATCAATATATTAAATTAGATTTTGCATAAAAAACAGACTACAT
AATACTGTAAAACACAACATATCCAGTCACTATGGCGGCCCCTCGAGGGGCCGCATTAGGCACCCCAGGC
TTTACACTTTATGCTTCCGGCTCGTATAATGTGTGGATTTTGAGTTAGGATCCGGCGAGATTTTCAGGAG
CTAAGGAAGCTAAAATGGAGAAAAAAATCACTGGATATACCACCGTTGATATATCCCAATGGCATCGTAA
AGAACATTTTGAGGCATTTCAGTCAGTTGCTCAATGTACCTATAACCAGACCGTTCAGCTGGATATTACG
GCCTTTTTAAAGACCGTAAAGAAAAATAAGCACAAGTTTTATCCGGCCTTTATTCACATTCTTGCCCGCC
TGATGAATGCTCATCCGGAATTCCGTATGGCAATGAAAGACGGTGAGCTGGTGATATGGGATAGTGTTCA
CCCTTGTTACACCGTTTTCCATGAGCAAACTGAAACGTTTTCATCGCTCTGGAGTGAATACCACGACGAT
TTCCGGCAGTTTCTACACATATATTCGCAAGATGTGGCGTGTTACGGTGAAAACCTGGCCTATTTCCCTA
AAGGGTTTATTGAGAATATGTTTTTCGTCTCAGCCAATCCCTGGGTGAGTTTCACCAGTTTTGATTTAAA
CGTGGCCAATATGGACAACTTCTTCGCCCCCGTTTTCACCATGGGCAAATATTATACGCAAGGCGACAAG
GTGCTGATGCCGCTGGCGATTCAGGTTCATCATGCCGTCTGTGATGGCTTCCATGTCGGCAGAATGCTTA
ATGAATTACAACAGTACTGCGATGAGTGGCAGGGCGGGGCGTAAAGATCTGGATCCGGCTTACTAAAAGC
CAGATAACAGTATGCGTATTTGCGCGCTGATTTTTGCGGTATAAGAATATATACTGATATGTATACCCGA
AGTATGTCAAAAAGAGGTGTGCTATGAAGCAGCGTATTACAGTGACAGTTGACAGCGACAGCTATCAGTT
GCTCAAGGCATATATGATGTCAATATCTCCGGTCTGGTAAGCACAACCATGCAGAATGAAGCCCGTCGTC
TGCGTGCCGAACGCTGGAAAGCGGAAAATCAGGAAGGGATGGCTGAGGTCGCCCGGTTTATTGAAATGAA
CGGCTCTTTTGCTGACGAGAACAGGGACTGGTGAAATGCAGTTTAAGGTTTACACCTATAAAAGAGAGAG
CCGTTATCGTCTGTTTGTGGATGTACAGAGTGATATTATTGACACGCCCGGGCGACGGATGGTGATCCCC
CTGGCCAGTGCACGTCTGCTGTCAGATAAAGTCTCCCGTGAACTTTACCCGGTGGTGCATATCGGGGATG
AAAGCTGGCGCATGATGACCACCGATATGGCCAGTGTGCCGGTCTCCGTTATCGGGGAAGAAGTGGCTGA
TCTCAGCCACCGCGAAAATGACATCAAAAACGCCATTAACCTGATGTTCTGGGGAATATAAATGTCAGGC
TCCCTTATACACAGCCAGTCTGCAGGTCGACCATAGTGACTGGATATGTTGTGTTTTACAGTATTATGTA
GTCTGTTTTTTATGCAAAATCTAATTTAATATATTGATATTTATATCATTTTACGTTTCTCGTTCAGCTT
TCTTGTACAAAGTGGTGGGCCCAATGGAGAATATGGAGAACGACGAGAATATTGTTGTCGGGCCTAAACC
TTTTTACCCGATAGAAGAGGGGTCTGCCGGGACTCAGTTAAGAAAATACATGGAACGTTATGCCAAACTT
GGTGCCATCGCGTTCACGAATGCTGTGACCGGGGTAGATTACTCTTACGCCGAATATCTTGAAAAAAGCT
GCTGTCTAGGGAAGGCCCTACAAAACTACGGGCTTGTTGTCGACGGGAGGATCGCACTATGTTCTGAAAA
TTGCGAAGAGTTCTTTATCCCAGTAATCGCGGGGCTATTTATTGGCGTCGGGGTGGCGCCCACCAACGAA
ATATACACACTACGAGAGCTTGTCCACAGCCTAGGGATCTCTAAACCCACTATCGTATTCTCATCTAAGA
AGGGACTCGACAAGGTAATTACAGTGCAAAAGACCGTTACGACCATCAAAACAATTGTCATACTCGACAG
TAAAGTAGACTACAGGGGCTATCAGTGCCTCGACACGTTTATTAAGCGAAACACCCCACCAGGTTTTCAG
GCTTCCAGCTTCAAGACTGTGGAAGTTGATCGAAAGGAACAAGTGGCGCTCATCATGAACTCCAGCGGCT
CAACGGGTCTCCCCAAGGGCGTTCAACTTACTCACGAAAACACGGTAACCCGTTTTAGCCATGCACGAGA
CCCGATCTACGGCAACCAGGTAAGCCCTGGCACCGCTGTCTTAACAGTGGTTCCTTTCCATCATGGGTTT
GGAATGTTCACCACGCTAGGATATCTAATTTGCGGCTTTAGAGTTGTGATGTTGACAAAGTTTGATGAGG
AAACTTTTCTAAAAACTCTACAGGACTACAAATGCACATATGTGATTTTGGTTCCAACGCTTTTCGCCAT
TCTTAATAAATCAGAACTGTTGAACAAGTACGATCTCAGTAACTTGGTGGAGATCGCTTCTGGGGGTGCC
CCCCTGTCTAAGGAAGTAGGAGAGGCAGTGGCTCGTCGTTTTAACTTACCGGGGGTCCGTCAAGGATACG
GTTTGACGGAAACGACATCCGCCATCATCATTACGCCAGAGGGCGACGACAAACCTGGAGCTAGTGGTAA
AGTTGTGCCTTTATTTAAGGCGAAGGTAATTGACCTAGACACGAAGAAGAGTCTAGGTCCTAATAGGAGA
GGGGAGGTATGCGTCAAGGGACCCATGCTGATGAAAGGTTATGTTAATAACCCGGAAGCGACTAAGGAAT
TGATTGACGAGGAAGGTTGGTTGCATACGGGAGATATAGGTTATTATGACGAGGAAAAACACTTTTTCAT
AGTAGACAGGCTGAAGTCATTGATTAAATACAAAGGGTATCAAGTCCCACCCGCCGAGCTTGAATCTGTT
CTTCTTCAACATCCTAGCATTTTTGACGCTGGGGTTGCGGGAGTTCCCGATCCGGTTGCGGGAGAGCTGC
CAGGTGCAGTAGTTGTGTTAGAGTCCGGGAAGAATATGACTGAAAAGGAAGTGATGGACTATGTGGCAAG
TCAAGTCTCCAACGCCAAGAGACTGAGAGGTGGCGTCCGATTCGTTGACGAAGTTCCCAAGGGGCTAACA
GGCAAGATTGACGGGCGTGCAATCAGAGAGATATTAAAGAAACCCGTGGCCAAAATGACGCGTTCTAATG
CCGCCGATGAGGTTGCGACTGGATCAGGTCTTTTAGCGATACATCCGACCGAAGCGCGACATAAACAAAA
AATTGTAGCGCCGGTCAAACAAACCCTGAATTTCGACTTACTCAAACTTGCGGGTGACGTAGAGTCAAAT
CCAGGGCCTGGTACCATGGGTGTCAAAGTGCTATTCGCTTTGATCTGCATCGCCGTTGCAGAAGCAAAAC
CCACCGAAAATAATGAGGACTTTAACATAGTCGCGGTAGCGTCTAACTTTGCCACTACGGATTTGGACGC
TGACAGAGGCAAGCTGCCGGGTAAAAAACTTCCGCTGGAAGTTCTGAAAGAGCTTGAGGCTAATGCACGT
AAGGCAGGCTGCACCAGAGGGTGCCTAATTTGCTTATCACACATAAAGTGTACACCCAAGATGAAGAAGT
TTATTCCCGGAAGATGCCATACATACGAAGGTGACAAAGAGTCCGCCCAAGGAGGTATAGGCGAAGCCAT
CGTTGACATACCAGAGATCCCAGGATTCAAGGACTTAGAGCCTTTAGAGCAATTCATTGCTCAGGTAGAT
CTCTGCGTAGACTGCACAACTGGGTGCCTAAAGGGCTTGGCAAACGTCCAATGCTCAGACTTATTGAAGA
AATGGTTACCGCAGAGATGTGCAACCTTTGCCTCAAAAATACAGGGTCAGGTAGACAAAATAAAGGGAGC
AGGTGGTGACTAAGAGCTCGAATTTCCCCGATCGTTCAAACATTTGGCAATAAAGTTTCTTAAGATTGAA
TCCTGTTGCCGGTCTTGCGATGATTATCATATAATTTCTGTTGAATTACGTTAAGCATGTAATAATTAAC
ATGTAATGCATGACGTTATTTATGAGATGGGTTTTTATGATTAGAGTCCCGCAATTATACATTTAATACG
CGATAGAAAACAAAATATAGCGCGCAAACTAGGATAAATTATCGCGCGCGGTGTCATCTATGTTACTAGA
TCGGGAATTGGTTCCGGAACCAATTCGTAATCATGTCATAGCTGTTTCCTGTGTGAAATTGTTATCCGCT
CACAATTCCACACAACATACGAGCCGGAAGCATAAAGTGTAAAGCCTGGGGTGCCTAATGAGTGAGCTAA
CTCACATTAGGCTGAATTAGGCGCGCCTATTTCTGAATTCCCGATCTAGTAACATAGATGACACCGCGCG
CGATAATTTATCCTAGTTTGCGCGCTATATTTTGTTTTCTATCGCGTATTAAATGTATAATTGCGGGACT
CTAATCATAAAAACCCATCTCATAAATAACGTCATGCATTACATGTTAATTATTACATGCTTAACGTAAT
TCAACAGAAATTATATGATAATCATCGCAAGACCGGCAACAGGATTCAATCTTAAGAAACTTTATTGCCA
AATGTTTGAACGATCGGGGATCATCCGGGTCTGTGGCGGGAACTCCACGAAAATATCCGAACGCAGCAAG
ATATCGCGGTGCATCTCGGTCTTGCCTGGGCAGTCGCCGCCGACGCCGTTGATGTGGACGCCGGGCCCGA
TCATATTGTCGCTCAGGATCGTGGCGTTGTGCTTGTCGGCCGTTGCTGTCGTAATGATATCGGCACCTTC
GACCGCCTGTTCCGCAGAGATCCCGTGGGCGAAGAACTCCAGCATGAGATCCCCGCGCTGGAGGATCATC
CAGCCGGCGTCCCGGAAAACGATTCCGAAGCCCAACCTTTCATAGAAGGCGGCGGTGGAATCGAAATCTC
GTGATGGCAGGTTGGGCGTCGCTTGGTCGGTCATTTCGAACCCCAGAGTCCCGCTCAGAAGAACTCGTCA
AGAAGGCGATAGAAGGCGATGCGCTGCGAATCGGGAGCGGCGATACCGTAAAGCACGAGGAAGCGGTCAG
CCCATTCGCCGCCAAGCTCTTCAGCAATATCACGGGTAGCCAACGCTATGTCCTGATAGCGGTCCGCCAC
ACCCAGCCGGCCACAGTCGATGAATCCAGAAAAGCGGCCATTTTCCACCATGATATTCGGCAAGCAGGCA
TCGCCATGGGTCACGACGAGATCATCGCCGTCGGGCATGCGCGCCTTGAGCCTGGCGAACAGTTCGGCTG
GCGCGAGCCCCTGATGCTCTTCGTCCAGATCATCCTGATCGACAAGACCGGCTTCCATCCGAGTACGTGC
TCGCTCGATGCGATGTTTCGCTTGGTGGTCGAATGGGCAGGTAGCCGGATCAAGCGTATGCAGCCGCCGC
ATTGCATCAGCCATGATGGATACTTTCTCGGCAGGAGCAAGGTGAGATGACAGGAGATCCTGCCCCGGCA
CTTCGCCCAATAGCAGCCAGTCCCTTCCCGCTTCAGTGACAACGTCGAGCACAGCTGCGCAAGGAACGCC
CGTCGTGGCCAGCCACGATAGCCGCGCTGCCTCGTCCTGCAGTTCATTCAGGGCACCGGACAGGTCGGTC
TTGACAAAAAGAACCGGGCGCCCCTGCGCTGACAGCCGGAACACGGCGGCATCAGAGCAGCCGATTGTCT
GTTGTGCCCAGTCATAGCCGAATAGCCTCTCCACCCAAGCGGCCGGAGAACCTGCGTGCAATCCATCTTG
TTCAATCATGCGAAACGATCCAGATCCGGTGCAGATTATTTGGATTGAGAGTGAATATGAGACTCTAATT
GGATACCGAGGGGAATTTATGGAACGTCAGTGGAGCATTTTTGACAAGAAATATTTGCTAGCTGATAGTG
ACCTTAGGCGACTTTTGAACGCGCAATAATGGTTTCTGACGTATGTGCTTAGCTCATTAAACTCCAGAAA
CCCGCGGCTGAGTGGCTCCTTCAACGTTGCGGTTCTGTCAGTTCCAAACGTAAAACGGCTTGTCCCGCGT
CATCGGCGGGGGTCATAACGTGACTCCCTTAATTCTCCGCTCATGATGAATTCAGAAATAAATTCAGCCT
AATTCGGCGTTAATTCAGTACATTAAAAACGTCCGCAATGTGTTATTAAGTTGTCTAAGCGTCAATTTGT
TTACACCACAATATATCCTGCCACCAGCCAGCCAACAGCTCCCCGACCGGCAGCTCGGCACAAAATCACC
ACTCGATACAGGCAGCCCATCAGTCCGGGACGGCGTCAGCGGGAGAGCCGTTGTAAGGCGGCAGACTTTG
CTCATGTTACCGATGCTATTCGGAAGAACGGCAACTAAGCTGCCGGGTTTGAAACACGGATGATCTCGCG
GAGGGTAGCATGTTGATTGTAACGATGACAGAGCGTTGCTGCCTGTGATCAATTCGGGCACGAACCCAGT
GGACATAAGCCTGTTCGGTTCGTAAGCTGTAATGCAAGTAGCGTATGCGCTCACGCAACTGGTCCAGAAC
CTTGACCGAACGCAGCGGTGGTAACGGCGCAGTGGCGGTTTTCATGGCTTGTTATGACTGTTTTTTTGGG
GTACAGTCTATGCCTCGGGCATCCAAGCAGCAAGCGCGTTACGCCGTGGGTCGATGTTTGATGTTATGGA
GCAGCAACGATGTTACGCAGCAGGGCAGTCGCCCTAAAACAAAGTTAAACATCATGGGGGAAGCGGTGAT
CGCCGAAGTATCGACTCAACTATCAGAGGTAGTTGGCGTCATCGAGCGCCATCTCGAACCGACGTTGCTG
GCCGTACATTTGTACGGCTCCGCAGTGGATGGCGGCCTGAAGCCACACAGTGATATTGATTTGCTGGTTA
CGGTGACCGTAAGGCTTGATGAAACAACGCGGCGAGCTTTGATCAACGACCTTTTGGAAACTTCGGCTTC
CCCTGGAGAGAGCGAGATTCTCCGCGCTGTAGAAGTCACCATTGTTGTGCACGACGACATCATTCCGTGG
CGTTATCCAGCTAAGCGCGAACTGCAATTTGGAGAATGGCAGCGCAATGACATTCTTGCAGGTATCTTCG
AGCCAGCCACGATCGACATTGATCTGGCTATCTTGCTGACAAAAGCAAGAGAACATAGCGTTGCCTTGGT
AGGTCCAGCGGCGGAGGAACTCTTTGATCCGGTTCCTGAACAGGATCTATTTGAGGCGCTAAATGAAACC
TTAACGCTATGGAACTCGCCGCCCGACTGGGCTGGCGATGAGCGAAATGTAGTGCTTACGTTGTCCCGCA
TTTGGTACAGCGCAGTAACCGGCAAAATCGCGCCGAAGGATGTCGCTGCCGACTGGGCAATGGAGCGCCT
GCCGGCCCAGTATCAGCCCGTCATACTTGAAGCTAGACAGGCTTATCTTGGACAAGAAGAAGATCGCTTG
GCCTCGCGCGCAGATCAGTTGGAAGAATTTGTCCACTACGTGAAAGGCGAGATCACCAAGGTAGTCGGCA
AATAATGTCTAGCTAGAAATTCGTTCAAGCCGACGCCGCTTCGCGGCGCGGCTTAACTCAAGCGTTAGAT
GCACTAAGCACATAATTGCTCACAGCCAAACTATCAGGTCAAGTCTGCTTTTATTATTTTTAAGCGTGCA
TAATAAGCCCTACACAAATTGGGAGATATATCATGCATGACCAAAATCCCTTAACGTGAGTTTTCGTTCC
ACTGAGCGTCAGACCCCGTAGAAAAGATCAAAGGATCTTCTTGAGATCCTTTTTTTCTGCGCGTAATCTG
CTGCTTGCAAACAAAAAAACCACCGCTACCAGCGGTGGTTTGTTTGCCGGATCAAGAGCTACCAACTCTT
TTTCCGAAGGTAACTGGCTTCAGCAGAGCGCAGATACCAAATACTGTCCTTCTAGTGTAGCCGTAGTTAG
GCCACCACTTCAAGAACTCTGTAGCACCGCCTACATACCTCGCTCTGCTAATCCTGTTACCAGTGGCTGC
TGCCAGTGGCGATAAGTCGTGTCTTACCGGGTTGGACTCAAGACGATAGTTACCGGATAAGGCGCAGCGG
TCGGGCTGAACGGGGGGTTCGTGCACACAGCCCAGCTTGGAGCGAACGACCTACACCGAACTGAGATACC
TACAGCGTGAGCTATGAGAAAGCGCCACGCTTCCCGAAGGGAGAAAGGCGGACAGGTATCCGGTAAGCGG
CAGGGTCGGAACAGGAGAGCGCACGAGGGAGCTTCCAGGGGGAAACGCCTGGTATCTTTATAGTCCTGTC
GGGTTTCGCCACCTCTGACTTGAGCGTCGATTTTTGTGATGCTCGTCAGGGGGGCGGAGCCTATGGAAAA
ACGCCAGCAACGCGGCCTTTTTACGGTTCCTGGCCTTTTGCTGGCCTTTTGCTCACATGTTCTTTCCTGC
GTTATCCCCTGATTCTGTGGATAACCGTATTACCGCCTTTGAGTGAGCTGATACCGCTCGCCGCAGCCGA
ACGACCGAGCGCAGCGAGTCAGTGAGCGAGGAAGCGGAAGAGCGCCTGATGCGGTATTTTCTCCTTACGC
ATCTGTGCGGTATTTCACACCGCATATGGTGCACTCTCAGTACAATCTGCTCTGATGCCGCATAGTTAAG
CCAGTATACACTCCGCTATCGCTACGTGACTGGGTCATGGCTGCGCCCCGACACCCGCCAACACCCGCTG
ACGCGCCCTGACGGGCTTGTCTGCTCCCGGCATCCGCTTACAGACAAGCTGTGACCGTCTCCGGGAGCTG
CATGTGTCAGAGGTTTTCACCGTCATCACCGAAACGCGCGAGGCAGGGTGCCTTGATGTGGGCGCCGGCG
GTCGAGTGGCGACGGCGCGGCTTGTCCGCGCCCTGGTAGATTGCCTGGCCGTAGGCCAGCCATTTTTGAG
CGGCCAGCGGCCGCGATAGGCCGACGCGAAGCGGCGGGGCGTAGGGAGCGCAGCGACCGAAGGGTAGGCG
CTTTTTGCAGCTCTTCGGCTGTGCGCTGGCCAGACAGTTATGCACAGGCCAGGCGGGTTTTAAGAGTTTT
AATAAGTTTTAAAGAGTTTTAGGCGGAAAAATCGCCTTTTTTCTCTTTTATATCAGTCACTTACATGTGT
GACCGGTTCCCAATGTACGGCTTTGGGTTCCCAATGTACGGGTTCCGGTTCCCAATGTACGGCTTTGGGT
TCCCAATGTACGTGCTATCCACAGGAAAGAGACCTTTTCGACCTTTTTCCCCTGCTAGGGCAATTTGCCC
TAGCATCTGCTCCGTACATTAGGAACCGGCGGATGCTTCGCCCTCGATCAGGTTGCGGTAGCGCATGACT
AGGATCGGGCCAGCCTGCCCCGCCTCCTCCTTCAAATCGTACTCCGGCAGGTCATTTGACCCGATCAGCT
TGCGCACGGTGAAACAGAACTTCTTGAACTCTCCGGCGCTGCCACTGCGTTCGTAGATCGTCTTGAACAA
CCATCTGGCTTCTGCCTTGCCTGCGGCGCGGCGTGCCAGGCGGTAGAGAAAACGGCCGATGCCGGGATCG
ATCAAAAAGTAATCGGGGTGAACCGTCAGCACGTCCGGGTTCTTGCCTTCTGTGATCTCGCGGTACATCC
AATCAGCTAGCTCGATCTCGATGTACTCCGGCCGCCCGGTTTCGCTCTTTACGATCTTGTAGCGGCTAAT
CAAGGCTTCACCCTCGGATACCGTCACCAGGCGGCCGTTCTTGGCCTTCTTCGTACGCTGCATGGCAACG
TGCGTGGTGTTTAACCGAATGCAGGTTTCTACCAGGTCGTCTTTCTGCTTTCCGCCATCGGCTCGCCGGC
AGAACTTGAGTACGTCCGCAACGTGTGGACGGAACACGCGGCCGGGCTTGTCTCCCTTCCCTTCCCGGTA
TCGGTTCATGGATTCGGTTAGATGGGAAACCGCCATCAGTACCAGGTCGTAATCCCACACACTGGCCATG
CCGGCCGGCCCTGCGGAAACCTCTACGTGCCCGTCTGGAAGCTCGTAGCGGATCACCTCGCCAGCTCGTC
GGTCACGCTTCGACAGACGGAAAACGGCCACGTCCATGATGCTGCGACTATCGCGGGTGCCCACGTCATA
GAGCATCGGAACGAAAAAATCTGGTTGCTCGTCGCCCTTGGGCGGCTTCCTAATCGACGGCGCACCGGCT
GCCGGCGGTTGCCGGGATTCTTTGCGGATTCGATCAGCGGCCGCTTGCCACGATTCACCGGGGCGTGCTT
CTGCCTCGATGCGTTGCCGCTGGGCGGCCTGCGCGGCCTTCAACTTCTCCACCAGGTCATCACCCAGCGC
CGCGCCGATTTGTACCGGGCCGGATGGTTTGCGACCGCTCACGCCGATTCCTCGGGCTTGGGGGTTCCAG
TGCCATTGCAGGGCCGGCAGACAACCCAGCCGCTTACGCCTGGCCAACCGCCCGTTCCTCCACACATGGG
GCATTCCACGGCGTCGGTGCCTGGTTGTTCTTGATTTTCCATGCCGCCTCCTTTAGCCGCTAAAATTCAT
CTACTCATTTATTCATTTGCTCATTTACTCTGGTAGCTGCGCGATGTATTCAGATAGCAGCTCGGTAATG
GTCTTGCCTTGGCGTACCGCGTACATCTTCAGCTTGGTGTGATCCTCCGCCGGCAACTGAAAGTTGACCC
GCTTCATGGCTGGCGTGTCTGCCAGGCTGGCCAACGTTGCAGCCTTGCTGCTGCGTGCGCTCGGACGGCC
GGCACTTAGCGTGTTTGTGCTTTTGCTCATTTTCTCTTTACCTCATTAACTCAAATGAGTTTTGATTTAA
TTTCAGCGGCCAGCGCCTGGACCTCGCGGGCAGCGTCGCCCTCGGGTTCTGATTCAAGAACGGTTGTGCC
GGCGGCGGCAGTGCCTGGGTAGCTCACGCGCTGCGTGATACGGGACTCAAGAATGGGCAGCTCGTACCCG
GCCAGCGCCTCGGCAACCTCACCGCCGATGCGCGTGCCTTTGATCGCCCGCGACACGACAAAGGCCGCTT
GTAGCCTTCCATCCGTGACCTCAATGCGCTGCTTAACCAGCTCCACCAGGTCGGCGGTGGCCCATATGTC
GTAAGGGCTTGGCTGCACCGGAATCAGCACGAAGTCGGCTGCCTTGATCGCGGACACAGCCAAGTCCGCC
GCCTGGGGCGCTCCGTCGATCACTACGAAGTCGCGCCGGCCGATGGCCTTCACGTCGCGGTCAATCGTCG
GGCGGTCGATGCCGACAACGGTTAGCGGTTGATCTTCCCGCACGGCCGCCCAATCGCGGGCACTGCCCTG
GGGATCGGAATCGACTAACAGAACATCGGCCCCGGCGAGTTGCAGGGCGCGGGCTAGATGGGTTGCGATG
GTCGTCTTGCCTGACCCGCCTTTCTGGTTAAGTACAGCGATAACCTTCATGCGTTCCCCTTGCGTATTTG
TTTATTTACTCATCGCATCATATACGCAGCGACCGCATGACGCAAGCTGTTTTACTCAAATACACATCAC
CTTTTTAGACGGCGGCGCTCGGTTTCTTCAGCGGCCAAGCTGGCCGGCCAGGCCGCCAGCTTGGCATCAG
ACAAACCGGCCAGGATTTCATGCAGCCGCACGGTTGAGACGTGCGCGGGCGGCTCGAACACGTACCCGGC
CGCGATCATCTCCGCCTCGATCTCTTCGGTAATGAAAAACGGTTCGTCCTGGCCGTCCTGGTGCGGTTTC
ATGCTTGTTCCTCTTGGCGTTCATTCTCGGCGGCCGCCAGGGCGTCGGCCTCGGTCAATGCGTCCTCACG
GAAGGCACCGCGCCGCCTGGCCTCGGTGGGCGTCACTTCCTCGCTGCGCTCAAGTGCGCGGTACAGGGTC
GAGCGATGCACGCCAAGCAGTGCAGCCGCCTCTTTCACGGTGCGGCCTTCCTGGTCGATCAGCTCGCGGG
CGTGCGCGATCTGTGCCGGGGTGAGGGTAGGGCGGGGGCCAAACTTCACGCCTCGGGCCTTGGCGGCCTC
GCGCCCGCTCCGGGTGCGGTCGATGATTAGGGAACGCTCGAACTCGGCAATGCCGGCGAACACGGTCAAC
ACCATGCGGCCGGCCGGCGTGGTGGTGTCGGCCCACGGCTCTGCCAGGCTACGCAGGCCCGCGCCGGCCT
CCTGGATGCGCTCGGCAATGTCCAGTAGGTCGCGGGTGCTGCGGGCCAGGCGGTCTAGCCTGGTCACTGT
CACAACGTCGCCAGGGCGTAGGTGGTCAAGCATCCTGGCCAGCTCCGGGCGGTCGCGCCTGGTGCCGGTG
ATCTTCTCGGAAAACAGCTTGGTGCAGCCGGCCGCGTGCAGTTCGGCCCGTTGGTTGGTCAAGTCCTGGT
CGTCGGTGCTGACGCGGGCATAGCCCAGCAGGCCAGCGGCGGCGCTCTTGTTCATGGCGTAATGTCTCCG
GTTCTAGTCGCAAGTATTCTACTTTATGCGACTAAAACACGCGACAAGAAAACGCCAGGAAAAGGGCAGG
GCGGCAGCCTGTCGCGTAACTTAGGACTTGTGCGACATGTCGTTTTCAGAAGACGGCTGCACTGAACGTC
AGAAGCCGACTGCACTATAGCAGCGGAGGGGTTGGATCAAAGTACTTTGATCCCGAGGGGAACCCTGTGG
TTGGCATGCACATACAAATGGACGAACGGATAAACCTTTTCACGCCCTTTTAAATATCCGATTATTCTAA
TAAACGCTCTTTTCTCTTAGGTTTACCCGCCAATATATCCTGTCAAACACTGATAGTTTAAACTGAAGGC
GGGAAACGACAATCTGATCCAAGCTCAAGCTGCTCTAGCATTCGCCATTCAGGCTGCGCAACTGTTGGGA
AGGGCGATCGGTGCGGGCCTCTTCGCTATTACGCCAGCTGGCGAAAGGGGGATGTGCTGCAAGGCGATTA
AGTTGGGTAACGCCAGGGTTTTCCCAGTCACGACGTTGTAAAACGACGGCCAGTGCCAAGCTTGCATGCC
TGCAGGTCCCCAGATTAGCCTTTTCAATTTCAGAAAGAATGCTAACCCACAGATGGTTAGAGAGGCTTAC
GCAGCAGGTCTCATCAAGACGATCTACCCGAGCAATAATCTCCAGGAAATCAAATACCTTCCCAAGAAGG
TTAAAGATGCAGTCAAAAGATTCAGGACTAACTGCATCAAGAACACAGAGAAAGATATATTTCTCAAGAT
CAGAAGTACTATTCCAGTATGGACGATTCAAGGCTTGCTTCACAAACCAAGGCAAGTAATAGAGATTGGA
GTCTCTAAAAAGGTAGTTCCCACTGAATCAAAGGCCATGGAGTCAAAGATTCAAATAGAGGACCTAACAG
AACTCGCCGTAAAGACTGGCGAACAGTTCATACAGAGTCTCTTACGACTCAATGACAAGAAGAAAATCTT
CGTCAACATGGTGGAGCACGACACACTTGTCTACTCCAAAAATATCAAAGATACAGTCTCAGAAGACCAA
AGGGCAAT
Features (pLannotate 1.2.2; 34 found; start..end, strand, type, name):
      1..342     +  promoter       CaMV 35S promoter: strong constitutive promoter from cauliflower mosaic virus
    364..384     +  CDS            SV40 NLS: nuclear localization signal of SV40 (simian virus 40) large T antigen
    400..524     +  protein_bind   attR1: mutant version of attR; recombination site for the Gateway® LR reaction LR Clonase™
    561..591     +  promoter       lac UV5 promoter: E. coli lac promoter with an "up" mutation
    616..644     +  promoter       cat promoter (fragment): promoter of the E. coli cat gene encoding chloramphenicol acetyltransferase
    645..1304    +  CDS            CmR: chloramphenicol acetyltransferase; cat; confers resistance to chloramphenicol
   1483..1641    +  CDS            ccdA (fragment): CCDA_ECO57 - Also known as H, letA. Experimental evidence at protein level: Swiss-Prot protein existence level 1. Antitoxin component of a type II toxin-antitoxin (TA) system which inhibits the post-segregational killing (PSK) of plasmid-free cells, also referred to as a plasmid addiction system. Binds to and blocks the activity of CcdB; will also remove bound CcdB protein from the CcdB-GyrA complex by forming a CcdA-CcdB complex, a process termed rejuvenation. Functions as a transcriptional corepressor for the ccdAB operon, repression also requires CcdB (By similarity). From Escherichia coli
   1646..1948    +  CDS            ccdB: CCDB_ECOLI - Also known as G, letB, letD. Experimental evidence at protein level: Swiss-Prot protein existence level 1. Toxic component of a type II toxin-antitoxin (TA) system, functioning in plasmid maintainence. Responsible for the post- segregational killing (PSK) of plasmid-free cells, also referred to as a plasmid addiction system. Half-life of over 2 hours. Cell killing by CcdB is accompanied by filamentation, defects in chromosome and plasmid segregation, defects in cell division, formation of anucleate cells, decreased DNA synthesis and plasmid loss. Interferes with the activity of DN
   1992..2116    -  protein_bind   attR2: mutant version of attR; recombination site for the Gateway® LR reaction LR Clonase™
   2124..3767    +  CDS            LUCI_LUCCR: Experimental evidence at protein level: Swiss-Prot protein existence level 1. Produces green light with a wavelength of 544 nm. From Luciola cruciata (Japanese firefly) (Genji firefly).
   4510..4762    +  terminator     NOS terminator: nopaline synthase terminator and poly(A) signal
   4817..4839    -  protein_bind   lac operator (fragment): The lac repressor binds to the lac operator to inhibit transcription in E. coli. This inhibition can be relieved by adding lactose or isopropyl-β-D-thiogalactopyranoside (IPTG). lac repressor encoded by lacI
   4843..4873    -  promoter       lac promoter: promoter for the E. coli lac operon
   4888..4909    -  protein_bind   CAP binding site: CAP binding activates transcription in the presence of cAMP. E. coli catabolite activator protein
   4943..5195    -  terminator     NOS terminator: nopaline synthase terminator and poly(A) signal
   5202..5408    -  CDS            ocd (fragment): OCD_AGRFC - Experimental evidence at protein level: Swiss-Prot protein existence level 1. Catalyzes the conversion of L-ornithine into L-proline with release of ammonia. Is involved in the utilization of nopaline, a catabolic pathway that proceeds through L-arginine and L-ornithine to L-proline. Nopaline is a predominant opine in plant cells transformed with Ti plasmid pTiC58. From Agrobacterium fabrum (strain C58 / ATCC 33970) (Agrobacterium tumefaciens (strain C58)).
   5415..5564    -  CDS            ble (fragment): BLE_KLEPN - Experimental evidence at protein level: Swiss-Prot protein existence level 1. Binding protein with a strong affinity to the bleomycin family of antibiotics. Binds to CL990; an antimitotic-antibiotic compound. From Klebsiella pneumoniae.
   5585..6379    -  CDS            NeoR/KanR: aminoglycoside phosphotransferase from Tn5; aph(3')-II (or nptII); confers resistance to neomycin, kanamycin, and G418 (Geneticin®)
   6400..6583    -  promoter       NOS promoter: nopaline synthase promoter NOS promoter
   6789..6813    -  misc_feature   LB T-DNA repeat: left border repeat from nopaline C58 T-DNA
   7072..7095    +  promoter       Pc promoter (fragment): intI1 (promoter lies within the coding sequence); class 1 integron promoter
   7271..7327    +  CDS            GmR (fragment): gentamycin acetyltransferase; aacC1; confers resistance to gentamycin
   7338..8125    +  CDS            SmR (fragment): aminoglycoside adenylyltransferase (Murphy, 1985); aadA; confers resistance to spectinomycin and streptomycin
   8371..8959    +  rep_origin     ori: high-copy-number ColE1/pMB1/pBR322/pUC origin of replication
   9145..9285    -  misc_feature   bom: basis of mobility region from pBR322
   9387..9426    -  CDS            rop (fragment): Rop protein, which maintains plasmids at low copy number; rop
   9629..9823    -  rep_origin     pVS1 oriV: origin of replication for the Pseudomonas plasmid pVS1 (Heeb et al., 2000)
   9889..10962   -  CDS            pVS1 RepA: replication protein from the Pseudomonas plasmid pVS1 (Heeb et al., 2000)
  11391..12020   -  CDS            pVS1 StaA: stability protein from the Pseudomonas plasmid pVS1 (Heeb et al., 2000)
  12580..12981   -  CDS            Y4CG_SINFN (fragment): Protein inferred from homology: Swiss-Prot protein existence level 3. From Sinorhizobium fredii (strain NBRC 101917 / NGR234).
  13321..13345   -  misc_feature   RB T-DNA repeat: right border repeat from nopaline C58 T-DNA
  13411..13565   -  CDS            lacZα (fragment): LacZα fragment of β-galactosidase; lacZ fragment
  13568..13588   -  misc_feature   MCS (fragment): pUC18/19 multiple cloning site
  13594..14076   +  CDS            IBMP_CAMVB (fragment): Experimental evidence at protein level: Swiss-Prot protein existence level 1. Enhances the ribosomal termination-reinitiation event leading to the translation of major open reading frames on the polycistronic viral RNAs. From Cauliflower mosaic virus (strain Bari 1) (CaMV).
