[The description below was written by a language model from this plasmid's Addgene catalogue record and pLannotate feature annotations shown in this document.]
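Description:
pRATIO1267 is an empty Gateway destination vector for plant expression, built on the pGWB402 binary backbone and designed for dual-bioluminescent ratiometric measurement of protein abundance. It carries T-DNA left and right border repeats for Agrobacterium-mediated delivery. A ColE1/pBR322-type origin with a bom site supports replication in E. coli, and the pVS1 oriV, RepA and StaA functions support replication and stability in Agrobacterium. Bacterial selection is by spectinomycin (aadA) on the backbone and chloramphenicol from the Gateway cassette. Because the cassette also encodes the ccdB toxin, the unrecombined vector must be kept in a ccdB-tolerant strain. Within the T-DNA, a NOS promoter–nptII–NOS terminator unit provides kanamycin selection of transformed plants.

The expression unit starts with the CaMV 35S promoter, followed by an SV40 nuclear localization signal and then the attR1–CmR–ccdB–attR2 cassette. An LR reaction replaces this cassette with a gene of interest from an entry clone. Immediately downstream of attR2 is a luciferase coding sequence that the annotation matches to Luciola cruciata firefly luciferase, and a NOS terminator closes the unit. The catalogue lists two C-terminal reporters, redLUC and gLUC. The feature table annotates only one luciferase and leaves a gap of roughly 740 nt before the terminator. This gap presumably holds the second reporter and whatever element separates it from the first, but the record does not identify these parts or say which reporter is fused to the target. The intended use is to express a target–luciferase fusion and a reference luciferase from a single transcript, so that the ratio of the two signals reports target protein levels normalized for expression and transformation efficiency.
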