Addgene plasmid #141301: pRATIO1267
Purpose: (Empty Backbone) Gateway cloning compatible dual bioluminescent ratiometric binary vector
Depositing lab: David Nelson. Depositing organization: University of California, Riverside. Publication: A series of dual-reporter vectors for ratiometric analysis of protein abundance in plants. Khosla A, Rodriguez-Furlan C, Kapoor S, Van Norman JM, Nelson DC. Plant Direct. 2020 Jun 21;4(6):e00231. doi: 10.1002/pld3.231. eCollection 2020 Jun. PubMed 32582876.
Backbone
  Vector backbone: pGWB402
  Backbone manufacturer: Tsuyoshi Nakagawa
  Backbone size (bp): 11000
  Vector type: Plant Expression
  Promoter: CaMV 35S promoter
  Selectable markers: Kanamycin
  Tag / fusion protein: redLUC (C terminal on insert); gLUC (C terminal on insert)
Growth in bacteria
  Bacterial resistance: Chloramphenicol and Spectinomycin, 25 & 50 μg/mL
  Growth temperature: 37°C
  Growth strain: ccdB Survival
  Copy number: High Copy
Gene/Insert
  Cloning method: Gateway Cloning
Terms and licenses: Academic/Nonprofit Terms; Industry Terms: Not Available to Industry
Depositor comments: Please visit https://www.biorxiv.org/content/10.1101/2020.02.10.939363v1 for bioRxiv preprint.
How to cite: pRATIO1267 was a gift from David Nelson (Addgene plasmid # 141301 ; http://n2t.net/addgene:141301 ; RRID:Addgene_141301)
